LOCUS       Exported 15200 bp ds-DNA circular SYN 12-MAY-2021
DEFINITION  Lentiviral vector encoding a doxycycline inducible EGFP reporter
            downstream of FLAG-tagged spCas9, separated by a P2A self-cleavage
            sequence.
ACCESSION   .
VERSION     .
KEYWORDS    Lenti-iCas9-neo
SOURCE      synthetic DNA construct
  ORGANISM  synthetic DNA construct
REFERENCE   1 (bases 1 to 15200)
  AUTHORS   Cao J, Wu L, Zhang SM, Lu M, Cheung WK, Cai W, Gale M, Xu Q, Yan Q
  TITLE     An easy and efficient inducible CRISPR/Cas9 platform with improved
            specificity for multiple gene targeting.
  JOURNAL   Nucleic Acids Res. 2016 Nov 2;44(19):e149. Epub 2016 Jul 25.
  PUBMED    27458201
REFERENCE   2 (bases 1 to 15200)
  AUTHORS   .
  TITLE     Direct Submission
  JOURNAL   Exported May 12, 2021 from SnapGene Server 1.1.58
            http://www.snapgene.com
FEATURES             Location/Qualifiers
     source          1..15200
                     /organism="synthetic DNA construct"
                     /mol_type="other DNA"
     LTR             1..634
                     /label=3' LTR
                     /note="3' long terminal repeat (LTR) from HIV-1"
     misc_feature    681..806
                     /label=HIV-1 Psi
                     /note="packaging signal of human immunodeficiency virus
                     type 1"
     misc_feature    1303..1536
                     /label=RRE
                     /note="The Rev response element (RRE) of HIV-1 allows for
                     Rev-dependent mRNA export from the nucleus to the
                     cytoplasm."
     CDS             1721..1765
                     /codon_start=1
                     /product="antigenic peptide corresponding to amino acids
                     655 to 669 of the HIV envelope protein gp41 (Lutje Hulsik
                     et al., 2013)"
                     /label=gp41 peptide
                     /note="recognized by the 2H10 single-chain llama nanobody"
                     /translation="KNEQELLELDKWASL"
     misc_feature    2058..2175
                     /label=cPPT/CTS
                     /note="central polypurine tract and central termination
                     sequence of HIV-1"
     protein_bind    2230..2500
                     /label=tetracycline response element
                     /bound_moiety="tetracycline repressor TetR"
                     /note="contains seven copies of the tetracycline operator
                     tetO"
     promoter        2533..2571
                     /label=minimal CMV promoter
                     /note="human cytomegalovirus (CMV) immediate early
                     promoter"
     primer_bind     2568..2592
                     /label=LNCX
                     /note="Human CMV promoter, forward primer"
     protein_bind    2701..2725
                     /gene="mutant version of attB"
                     /label=attB1
                     /bound_moiety="BP Clonase(TM)"
                     /note="recombination site for the Gateway(R) BP reaction"
     CDS             2746..2769
                     /codon_start=1
                     /product="FLAG(R) epitope tag, followed by an enterokinase
                     cleavage site"
                     /label=FLAG
                     /translation="DYKDDDDK"
     CDS             2776..2796
                     /codon_start=1
                     /product="nuclear localization signal of SV40 (simian virus
                     40) large T antigen"
                     /label=SV40 NLS
                     /translation="PKKKRKV"
     CDS             2821..6921
                     /codon_start=1
                     /product="Cas9 (Csn1) endonuclease from the Streptococcus
                     pyogenes Type II CRISPR/Cas system"
                     /label=Cas9
                     /note="generates RNA-guided double strand breaks in DNA"
                     /translation="DKKYSIGLDIGTNSVGWAVITDEYKVPSKKFKVLGNTDRHSIKKN
                     LIGALLFDSGETAEATRLKRTARRRYTRRKNRICYLQEIFSNEMAKVDDSFFHRLEESF
                     LAEEDKKHERHPIFGNIVDEVAYHEKYPTIYHLRKKLVDSTDKADLRLIYLALAHMIKF
                     RGHFLIEGDLNPDNSDVDKLFIQLVQTYNQLFEENPINASGVDAKAILSARLSKSRRLE
                     NLIAQLPGEKKNGLFGNLIALSLGLTPNFKSNFDLAEDAKLQLSKDTYDDDLDNLLAQI
                     GDQYADLFLAAKNLSDAILLSDILRVNTEITKAPLSASMIKRYDEHHQDLTLLKALVRQ
                     QLPEKYKEIFFDQSKNGYAGYIDGGASQEEFYKFIKPILEKMDGTEELLVKLNREDLLR
                     KQRTFDNGSIPHQIHLGELHAILRRQEDFYPFLKDNREKIEKILTFRIPYYVGPLARGN
                     SRFAWMTRKSEETITPWNFEEVVDKGASAQSFIERMTNFDKNLPNEKVLPKHSLLYEYF
                     TVYNELTKVKYVTEGMRKPAFLSGEQKKAIVDLLFKTNRKVTVKQLKEDYFKKIECFDS
                     VEISGVEDRFNASLGTYHDLLKIIKDKDFLDNEENEDILEDIVLTLTLFEDREMIEERL
                     KTYAHLFDDKVMKQLKRRRYTGWGRLSRKLINGIRDKQSGKTILDFLKSDGFANRNFMQ
                     LIHDDSLTFKEDIQKAQVSGQGDSLHEHIANLAGSPAIKKGILQTVKVVDELVKVMGRH
                     KPENIVIEMARENQTTQKGQKNSRERMKRIEEGIKELGSQILKEHPVENTQLQNEKLYL
                     YYLQNGRDMYVDQELDINRLSDYDVDHIVPQSFLKDDSIDNKVLTRSDKNRGKSDNVPS
                     EEVVKKMKNYWRQLLNAKLITQRKFDNLTKAERGGLSELDKAGFIKRQLVETRQITKHV
                     AQILDSRMNTKYDENDKLIREVKVITLKSKLVSDFRKDFQFYKVREINNYHHAHDAYLN
                     AVVGTALIKKYPKLESEFVYGDYKVYDVRKMIAKSEQEIGKATAKYFFYSNIMNFFKTE
                     ITLANGEIRKRPLIETNGETGEIVWDKGRDFATVRKVLSMPQVNIVKKTEVQTGGFSKE
                     SILPKRNSDKLIARKKDWDPKKYGGFDSPTVAYSVLVVAKVEKGKSKKLKSVKELLGIT
                     IMERSSFEKNPIDFLEAKGYKEVKKDLIIKLPKYSLFELENGRKRMLASAGELQKGNEL
                     ALPSKYVNFLYLASHYEKLKGSPEDNEQKQLFVEQHKHYLDEIIEQISEFSKRVILADA
                     NLDKVLSAYNKHRDKPIREQAENIIHLFTLTNLGAPAAFKYFDTTIDRKRYTSTKEVLD
                     ATLIHQSITGLYETRIDLSQLGGD"
     CDS             6922..6969
                     /codon_start=1
                     /product="bipartite nuclear localization signal from
                     nucleoplasmin"
                     /label=nucleoplasmin NLS
                     /translation="KRPAATKKAGQAKKKK"
     CDS             6985..7041
                     /codon_start=1
                     /product="2A peptide from porcine teschovirus-1
                     polyprotein"
                     /label=P2A
                     /note="Eukaryotic ribosomes fail to insert a peptide bond
                     between the Gly and Pro residues, yielding separate
                     polypeptides."
                     /translation="ATNFSLLKQAGDVEENPGP"
     CDS             7048..7764
                     /codon_start=1
                     /product="enhanced GFP"
                     /label=EGFP
                     /translation="MVSKGEELFTGVVPILVELDGDVNGHKFSVSGEGEGDATYGKLTL
                     KFICTTGKLPVPWPTLVTTLTYGVQCFSRYPDHMKQHDFFKSAMPEGYVQERTIFFKDD
                     GNYKTRAEVKFEGDTLVNRIELKGIDFKEDGNILGHKLEYNYNSHNVYIMADKQKNGIK
                     VNFKIRHNIEDGSVQLADHYQQNTPIGDGPVLLPDNHYLSTQSALSKDPNEKRDHMVLL
                     EFVTAAGITLGMDELYK"
     primer_bind     complement(7093..7114)
                     /label=EGFP-N
                     /note="EGFP, reverse primer"
     primer_bind     complement(7354..7373)
                     /label=EXFP-R
                     /note="For distinguishing EGFP variants, reverse primer"
     primer_bind     7701..7722
                     /label=EGFP-C
                     /note="EGFP, forward primer"
     protein_bind    complement(7772..7796)
                     /gene="mutant version of attB"
                     /label=attB2
                     /bound_moiety="BP Clonase(TM)"
                     /note="recombination site for the Gateway(R) BP reaction"
     CDS             7849..7875
                     /codon_start=1
                     /product="HA (human influenza hemagglutinin) epitope tag"
                     /label=HA
                     /translation="YPYDVPDYA"
     promoter        7961..9172
                     /label=UbC promoter
                     /note="human ubiquitin C promoter"
     primer_bind     9009..9028
                     /label=hUBCpro-F
                     /note="Human Ubiquitin C (UbC) promoter, forward primer"
     CDS             9231..9977
                     /codon_start=1
                     /product="improved tetracycline-controlled transactivator"
                     /label=rtTA-Advanced
                     /note="In the Tet-On(R) system, rtTA-Advanced binds to the
                     Tet-responsive element and stimulates transcription only in
                     the presence of tetracycline or doxycycline."
                     /translation="MSRLDKSKVINGALELLNGVGIEGLTTRKLAQKLGVEQPTLYWHV
                     KNKRALLDALPIEMLDRHHTHFCPLEGESWQDFLRNNAKSYRCALLSHRDGAKVHLGTR
                     PTEKQYETLENQLAFLCQQGFSLENALYALSAVGHFTLGCVLEEQEHQVAKEERETPTT
                     DSMPPLLRQAIELFDRQGAEPAFLFGLELIICGLEKQLKCESGGPTDALDDFDLDMLPA
                     DALDDFDLDMLPADALDDFDLDMLPG"
     misc_feature    10030..10603
                     /label=IRES
                     /note="internal ribosome entry site (IRES) of the
                     encephalomyocarditis virus (EMCV)"
     primer_bind     complement(10197..10214)
                     /label=IRES reverse
                     /note="IRES internal ribosome entry site, reverse primer.
                     Also called pCDH-rev"
     primer_bind     10424..10443
                     /label=IRES-F
                     /note="IRES internal ribosome entry site, forward primer"
     CDS             10619..11413
                     /codon_start=1
                     /gene="aph(3')-II (or nptII)"
                     /product="aminoglycoside phosphotransferase from Tn5"
                     /label=NeoR/KanR
                     /note="confers resistance to neomycin, kanamycin, and G418
                     (Geneticin(R))"
                     /translation="MIEQDGLHAGSPAAWVERLFGYDWAQQTIGCSDAAVFRLSAQGRP
                     VLFVKTDLSGALNELQDEAARLSWLATTGVPCAAVLDVVTEAGRDWLLLGEVPGQDLLS
                     SHLAPAEKVSIMADAMRRLHTLDPATCPFDHQAKHRIERARTRMEAGLVDQDDLDEEHQ
                     GLAPAELFARLKASMPDGEDLVVTHGDACLPNIMVENGRFSGFIDCGRLGVADRYQDIA
                     LATRDIAEELGGEWADRFLVLYGIAAPDSQRIAFYRLLDEFF"
     primer_bind     complement(10673..10692)
                     /label=Neo-R
                     /note="Neomycin resistance gene, reverse primer"
     primer_bind     11283..11302
                     /label=Neo-F
                     /note="Neomycin resistance gene, forward primer"
     misc_feature    11590..12178
                     /label=WPRE
                     /note="woodchuck hepatitis virus posttranscriptional
                     regulatory element"
     primer_bind     complement(11643..11663)
                     /label=WPRE-R
                     /note="WPRE, reverse primer"
     CDS             complement(12061..12072)
                     /codon_start=1
                     /product="Factor Xa recognition and cleavage site"
                     /label=Factor Xa site
                     /translation="IEGR"
     LTR             12253..12486
                     /label=3' LTR (Delta-U3)
                     /note="self-inactivating 3' long terminal repeat (LTR) from
                     HIV-1"
     primer_bind     complement(12605..12623)
                     /label=pBRforEco
                     /note="pBR322 vectors, upsteam of EcoRI site, forward
                     primer"
     promoter        12691..12795
                     /gene="bla"
                     /label=AmpR promoter
     CDS             12796..13656
                     /codon_start=1
                     /gene="bla"
                     /product="beta-lactamase"
                     /label=AmpR
                     /note="confers resistance to ampicillin, carbenicillin, and
                     related antibiotics"
                     /translation="MSIQHFRVALIPFFAAFCLPVFAHPETLVKVKDAEDQLGARVGYI
                     ELDLNSGKILESFRPEERFPMMSTFKVLLCGAVLSRVDAGQEQLGRRIHYSQNDLVEYS
                     PVTEKHLTDGMTVRELCSAAITMSDNTAANLLLTTIGGPKELTAFLHNMGDHVTRLDRW
                     EPELNEAIPNDERDTTMPVAMATTLRKLLTGELLTLASRQQLIDWMEADKVAGPLLRSA
                     LPAGWFIADKSGAGERGSRGIIAALGPDGKPSRIVVIYTTGSQATMDERNRQIAEIGAS
                     LIKHW"
     primer_bind     complement(13014..13033)
                     /label=Amp-R
                     /note="Ampicillin resistance gene, reverse primer"
     rep_origin      13827..14415
                     /direction=RIGHT
                     /label=ori
                     /note="high-copy-number ColE1/pMB1/pBR322/pUC origin of
                     replication"
     primer_bind     14316..14335
                     /label=pBR322ori-F
                     /note="pBR322 origin, forward primer"
     primer_bind     14569..14586
                     /label=L4440
                     /note="L4440 vector, forward primer"
     primer_bind     14678..14697
                     /label=SV40pro-F
                     /note="SV40 promoter/origin, forward primer"
     protein_bind    14826..14847
                     /label=CAP binding site
                     /bound_moiety="E. coli catabolite activator protein"
                     /note="CAP binding activates transcription in the presence
                     of cAMP."
     promoter        14862..14892
                     /label=lac promoter
                     /note="promoter for the E. coli lac operon"
     protein_bind    14900..14916
                     /label=lac operator
                     /bound_moiety="lac repressor encoded by lacI"
                     /note="The lac repressor binds to the lac operator to
                     inhibit transcription in E. coli. This inhibition can be
                     relieved by adding lactose or
                     isopropyl-beta-D-thiogalactopyranoside (IPTG)."
     primer_bind     14905..14927
                     /label=M13/pUC Reverse
                     /note="In lacZ gene"
     primer_bind     14924..14940
                     /label=M13 rev
                     /note="common sequencing primer, one of multiple similar
                     variants"
     primer_bind     14924..14940
                     /label=M13 Reverse
                     /note="In lacZ gene. Also called M13-rev"
     primer_bind     14990..15009
                     /label=EBV-rev
                     /note="SV40 polyA terminator, reverse primer"
ORIGIN
        1 tggaagggct aattcactcc caaagaagac aagatatcct tgatctgtgg atctaccaca
       61 cacaaggcta cttccctgat tagcagaact acacaccagg gccaggggtc agatatccac
      121 tgacctttgg atggtgctac aagctagtac cagttgagcc agataaggta gaagaggcca
      181 ataaaggaga gaacaccagc ttgttacacc ctgtgagcct gcatgggatg gatgacccgg
      241 agagagaagt gttagagtgg aggtttgaca gccgcctagc atttcatcac gtggcccgag
      301 agctgcatcc ggagtacttc aagaactgct gatatcgagc ttgctacaag ggactttccg
      361 ctggggactt tccagggagg cgtggcctgg gcgggactgg ggagtggcga gccctcagat
      421 cctgcatata agcagctgct ttttgcctgt actgggtctc tctggttaga ccagatctga
      481 gcctgggagc tctctggcta actagggaac ccactgctta agcctcaata aagcttgcct
      541 tgagtgcttc aagtagtgtg tgcccgtctg ttgtgtgact ctggtaacta gagatccctc
      601 agaccctttt agtcagtgtg gaaaatctct agcagtggcg cccgaacagg gacttgaaag
      661 cgaaagggaa accagaggag ctctctcgac gcaggactcg gcttgctgaa gcgcgcacgg
      721 caagaggcga ggggcggcga ctggtgagta cgccaaaaat tttgactagc ggaggctaga
      781 aggagagaga tgggtgcgag agcgtcagta ttaagcgggg gagaattaga tcgcgatggg
      841 aaaaaattcg gttaaggcca gggggaaaga aaaaatataa attaaaacat atagtatggg
      901 caagcaggga gctagaacga ttcgcagtta atcctggcct gttagaaaca tcagaaggct
      961 gtagacaaat actgggacag ctacaaccat cccttcagac aggatcagaa gaacttagat
     1021 cattatataa tacagtagca accctctatt gtgtgcatca aaggatagag ataaaagaca
     1081 ccaaggaagc tttagacaag atagaggaag agcaaaacaa aagtaagacc accgcacagc
     1141 aagcggccgg ccgctgatct tcagacctgg aggaggagat atgagggaca attggagaag
     1201 tgaattatat aaatataaag tagtaaaaat tgaaccatta ggagtagcac ccaccaaggc
     1261 aaagagaaga gtggtgcaga gagaaaaaag agcagtggga ataggagctt tgttccttgg
     1321 gttcttggga gcagcaggaa gcactatggg cgcagcgtca atgacgctga cggtacaggc
     1381 cagacaatta ttgtctggta tagtgcagca gcagaacaat ttgctgaggg ctattgaggc
     1441 gcaacagcat ctgttgcaac tcacagtctg gggcatcaag cagctccagg caagaatcct
     1501 ggctgtggaa agatacctaa aggatcaaca gctcctgggg atttggggtt gctctggaaa
     1561 actcatttgc accactgctg tgccttggaa tgctagttgg agtaataaat ctctggaaca
     1621 gatttggaat cacacgacct ggatggagtg ggacagagaa attaacaatt acacaagctt
     1681 aatacactcc ttaattgaag aatcgcaaaa ccagcaagaa aagaatgaac aagaattatt
     1741 ggaattagat aaatgggcaa gtttgtggaa ttggtttaac ataacaaatt ggctgtggta
     1801 tataaaatta ttcataatga tagtaggagg cttggtaggt ttaagaatag tttttgctgt
     1861 actttctata gtgaatagag ttaggcaggg atattcacca ttatcgtttc agacccacct
     1921 cccaaccccg aggggacccg acaggcccga aggaatagaa gaagaaggtg gagagagaga
     1981 cagagacaga tccattcgat tagtgaacgg atctcgacgg tatcgccgaa ttcacaaatg
     2041 gcagtattca tccacaattt taaaagaaaa ggggggattg gggggtacag tgcaggggaa
     2101 agaatagtag acataatagc aacagacata caaactaaag aattacaaaa acaaattaca
     2161 aaaattcaaa attttcgggt ttattacagg gacagcagag atccagtttg gactaggatc
     2221 ctttaccact ccctatcagt gatagagaaa agtgaaagtc gagtttacca ctccctatca
     2281 gtgatagaga aaagtgaaag tcgagtttac cactccctat cagtgataga gaaaagtgaa
     2341 agtcgagttt accactccct atcagtgata gagaaaagtg aaagtcgagt ttaccactcc
     2401 ctatcagtga tagagaaaag tgaaagtcga gtttaccact ccctatcagt gatagagaaa
     2461 agtgaaagtc gagtttacca ctccctatca gtgatagaga aaagtgaaag tcgagctcgg
     2521 tacccgggtc gaggtaggcg tgtacggtgg gaggcctata taagcagagc tcgtttagtg
     2581 aaccgtcaga tcgcctggag acgccatcca cgctgttttg acctccatag aagacaccgg
     2641 gaccgatcca gcctccgcgg ccccgaacta gtccagtgtg gtggaattct gcagatatca
     2701 acaagtttgt acaaaaaagc aggcttcgaa ggagatagaa ccatggatta caaagacgat
     2761 gacgataaga tggccccaaa gaagaagcgg aaggtcggta tccacggagt cccagcagcc
     2821 gacaagaagt acagcatcgg cctggacatc ggcaccaact ctgtgggctg ggccgtgatc
     2881 accgacgagt acaaggtgcc cagcaagaaa ttcaaggtgc tgggcaacac cgaccggcac
     2941 agcatcaaga agaacctgat cggagccctg ctgttcgaca gcggcgaaac agccgaggcc
     3001 acccggctga agagaaccgc cagaagaaga tacaccagac ggaagaaccg gatctgctat
     3061 ctgcaagaga tcttcagcaa cgagatggcc aaggtggacg acagcttctt ccacagactg
     3121 gaagagtcct tcctggcgga agaggataag aagcacgagc ggcaccccat cttcggcaac
     3181 atcgtggacg aggtggccta ccacgagaag taccccacca tctaccacct gagaaagaaa
     3241 ctggtggaca gcaccgacaa ggccgacctg cggctgatct atctggccct ggcccacatg
     3301 atcaagttcc ggggccactt cctgatcgag ggcgacctga accccgacaa cagcgacgtg
     3361 gacaagctgt tcatccagct ggtgcagacc tacaaccagc tgttcgagga aaaccccatc
     3421 aacgccagcg gcgtggacgc caaggccatc ctgtctgcca gactgagcaa gagcagacgg
     3481 ctggaaaatc tgatcgccca gctgcccggc gagaagaaga atggcctgtt cggaaacctg
     3541 attgccctga gcctgggcct gacccccaac ttcaagagca acttcgacct ggccgaggat
     3601 gccaaactgc agctgagcaa ggacacctac gacgacgacc tggacaacct gctggcccag
     3661 atcggcgacc agtacgccga cctgtttctg gccgccaaga acctgtccga cgccatcctg
     3721 ctgagcgaca tcctgagagt gaacaccgag atcaccaagg cccccctgag cgcctctatg
     3781 atcaagagat acgacgagca ccaccaggac ctgaccctgc tgaaagctct cgtgcggcag
     3841 cagctgcctg agaagtacaa agagattttc ttcgaccaga gcaagaacgg ctacgccggc
     3901 tacattgacg gcggagccag ccaggaagag ttctacaagt tcatcaagcc catcctggaa
     3961 aagatggacg gcaccgagga actgctcgtg aagctgaaca gagaggacct gctgcggaag
     4021 cagcggacct tcgacaacgg cagcatcccc caccagatcc acctgggaga gctgcacgcc
     4081 attctgcggc ggcaggaaga tttttaccca ttcctgaagg acaaccggga aaagatcgag
     4141 aagatcctga ccttccgcat cccctactac gtgggccctc tggccagggg aaacagcaga
     4201 ttcgcctgga tgaccagaaa gagcgaggaa accatcaccc cctggaactt cgaggaagtg
     4261 gtggacaagg gcgcttccgc ccagagcttc atcgagcgga tgaccaactt cgataagaac
     4321 ctgcccaacg agaaggtgct gcccaagcac agcctgctgt acgagtactt caccgtgtat
     4381 aacgagctga ccaaagtgaa atacgtgacc gagggaatga gaaagcccgc cttcctgagc
     4441 ggcgagcaga aaaaggccat cgtggacctg ctgttcaaga ccaaccggaa agtgaccgtg
     4501 aagcagctga aagaggacta cttcaagaaa atcgagtgct tcgactccgt ggaaatctcc
     4561 ggcgtggaag atcggttcaa cgcctccctg ggcacatacc acgatctgct gaaaattatc
     4621 aaggacaagg acttcctgga caatgaggaa aacgaggaca ttctggaaga tatcgtgctg
     4681 accctgacac tgtttgagga cagagagatg atcgaggaac ggctgaaaac ctatgcccac
     4741 ctgttcgacg acaaagtgat gaagcagctg aagcggcgga gatacaccgg ctggggcagg
     4801 ctgagccgga agctgatcaa cggcatccgg gacaagcagt ccggcaagac aatcctggat
     4861 ttcctgaagt ccgacggctt cgccaacaga aacttcatgc agctgatcca cgacgacagc
     4921 ctgaccttta aagaggacat ccagaaagcc caggtgtccg gccagggcga tagcctgcac
     4981 gagcacattg ccaatctggc cggcagcccc gccattaaga agggcatcct gcagacagtg
     5041 aaggtggtgg acgagctcgt gaaagtgatg ggccggcaca agcccgagaa catcgtgatc
     5101 gaaatggcca gagagaacca gaccacccag aagggacaga agaacagccg cgagagaatg
     5161 aagcggatcg aagagggcat caaagagctg ggcagccaga tcctgaaaga acaccccgtg
     5221 gaaaacaccc agctgcagaa cgagaagctg tacctgtact acctgcagaa tgggcgggat
     5281 atgtacgtgg accaggaact ggacatcaac cggctgtccg actacgatgt ggaccatatc
     5341 gtgcctcaga gctttctgaa ggacgactcc atcgacaaca aggtgctgac cagaagcgac
     5401 aagaaccggg gcaagagcga caacgtgccc tccgaagagg tcgtgaagaa gatgaagaac
     5461 tactggcggc agctgctgaa cgccaagctg attacccaga gaaagttcga caatctgacc
     5521 aaggccgaga gaggcggcct gagcgaactg gataaggccg gcttcatcaa gagacagctg
     5581 gtggaaaccc ggcagatcac aaagcacgtg gcacagatcc tggactcccg gatgaacact
     5641 aagtacgacg agaatgacaa gctgatccgg gaagtgaaag tgatcaccct gaagtccaag
     5701 ctggtgtccg atttccggaa ggatttccag ttttacaaag tgcgcgagat caacaactac
     5761 caccacgccc acgacgccta cctgaacgcc gtcgtgggaa ccgccctgat caaaaagtac
     5821 cctaagctgg aaagcgagtt cgtgtacggc gactacaagg tgtacgacgt gcggaagatg
     5881 atcgccaaga gcgagcagga aatcggcaag gctaccgcca agtacttctt ctacagcaac
     5941 atcatgaact ttttcaagac cgagattacc ctggccaacg gcgagatccg gaagcggcct
     6001 ctgatcgaga caaacggcga aaccggggag atcgtgtggg ataagggccg ggattttgcc
     6061 accgtgcgga aagtgctgag catgccccaa gtgaatatcg tgaaaaagac cgaggtgcag
     6121 acaggcggct tcagcaaaga gtctatcctg cccaagagga acagcgataa gctgatcgcc
     6181 agaaagaagg actgggaccc taagaagtac ggcggcttcg acagccccac cgtggcctat
     6241 tctgtgctgg tggtggccaa agtggaaaag ggcaagtcca agaaactgaa gagtgtgaaa
     6301 gagctgctgg ggatcaccat catggaaaga agcagcttcg agaagaatcc catcgacttt
     6361 ctggaagcca agggctacaa agaagtgaaa aaggacctga tcatcaagct gcctaagtac
     6421 tccctgttcg agctggaaaa cggccggaag agaatgctgg cctctgccgg cgaactgcag
     6481 aagggaaacg aactggccct gccctccaaa tatgtgaact tcctgtacct ggccagccac
     6541 tatgagaagc tgaagggctc ccccgaggat aatgagcaga aacagctgtt tgtggaacag
     6601 cacaagcact acctggacga gatcatcgag cagatcagcg agttctccaa gagagtgatc
     6661 ctggccgacg ctaatctgga caaagtgctg tccgcctaca acaagcaccg ggataagccc
     6721 atcagagagc aggccgagaa tatcatccac ctgtttaccc tgaccaatct gggagcccct
     6781 gccgccttca agtactttga caccaccatc gaccggaaga ggtacaccag caccaaagag
     6841 gtgctggacg ccaccctgat ccaccagagc atcaccggcc tgtacgagac acggatcgac
     6901 ctgtctcagc tgggaggcga caagcgtcct gctgctacta agaaagctgg tcaagctaag
     6961 aaaaagaaag ctagcggcag cggcgccacc aacttcagcc tgctgaagca ggccggcgac
     7021 gtggaggaga accccggccc cgaattcatg gtgagcaagg gcgaggagct gttcaccggg
     7081 gtggtgccca tcctggtcga gctggacggc gacgtaaacg gccacaagtt cagcgtgtcc
     7141 ggcgagggcg agggcgatgc cacctacggc aagctgaccc tgaagttcat ctgcaccacc
     7201 ggcaagctgc ccgtgccctg gcccaccctc gtgaccaccc tgacctacgg cgtgcagtgc
     7261 ttcagccgct accccgacca catgaagcag cacgacttct tcaagtccgc catgcccgaa
     7321 ggctacgtcc aggagcgcac catcttcttc aaggacgacg gcaactacaa gacccgcgcc
     7381 gaggtgaagt tcgagggcga caccctggtg aaccgcatcg agctgaaggg catcgacttc
     7441 aaggaggacg gcaacatcct ggggcacaag ctggagtaca actacaacag ccacaacgtc
     7501 tatatcatgg ccgacaagca gaagaacggc atcaaggtga acttcaagat ccgccacaac
     7561 atcgaggacg gcagcgtgca gctcgccgac cactaccagc agaacacccc catcggcgac
     7621 ggccccgtgc tgctgcccga caaccactac ctgagcaccc agtccgccct gagcaaagac
     7681 cccaacgaga agcgcgatca catggtcctg ctggagttcg tgaccgccgc cgggatcact
     7741 ctcggcatgg acgagctgta caagtgatag gacccagctt tcttgtacaa agtggttgat
     7801 atccagcaca gtggcggccg ctcgagtcta gagggcccgc ggttcgaata cccatacgac
     7861 gtcccagact acgcttagta atgattaatt aaactagaaa ttctaccggg taggggaggc
     7921 gcttttccca aggcagtctg gagtaaccca cccaagatct ggcctccgcg ccgggttttg
     7981 gcgcctcccg cgggcgcccc cctcctcacg gcgagcgctg ccacgtcaga cgaagggcgc
     8041 agcgagcgtc ctgatccttc cgcccggacg ctcaggacag cggcccgctg ctcataagac
     8101 tcggccttag aaccccagta tcagcagaag gacattttag gacgggactt gggtgactct
     8161 agggcactgg ttttctttcc agagagcgga acaggcgagg aaaagtagtc ccttctcggc
     8221 gattctgcgg agggatctcc gtggggcggt gaacgccgat gattatataa ggacgcgccg
     8281 ggtgtggcac agctagttcc gtcgcagccg ggatttgggt cgcggttctt gtttgtggat
     8341 cgctgtgatc gtcacttggt gagtagcggg ctgctgggct ggccggggct ttcgtggccg
     8401 ccgggccgct cggtgggacg gaagcgtgtg gagagaccgc caagggctgt agtctgggtc
     8461 cgcgagcaag gttgccctga actgggggtt ggggggagcg cagcaaaatg gcggctgttc
     8521 ccgagtcttg aatggaagac gcttgtgagg cgggctgtga ggtcgttgaa acaaggtggg
     8581 gggcatggtg ggcggcaaga acccaaggtc ttgaggcctt cgctaatgcg ggaaagctct
     8641 tattcgggtg agatgggctg gggcaccatc tggggaccct gacgtgaagt ttgtcactga
     8701 ctggagaact cggtttgtcg tctgttgcgg gggcggcagt tatggcggtg ccgttgggca
     8761 gtgcacccgt acctttggga gcgcgcgccc tcgtcgtgtc gtgacgtcac ccgttctgtt
     8821 ggcttataat gcagggtggg gccacctgcc ggtaggtgtg cggtaggctt ttctccgtcg
     8881 caggacgcag ggttcgggcc tagggtaggc tctcctgaat cgacaggcgc cggacctctg
     8941 gtgaggggag ggataagtga ggcgtcagtt tctttggtcg gttttatgta cctatcttct
     9001 taagtagctg aagctccggt tttgaactat gcgctcgggg ttggcgagtg tgttttgtga
     9061 agttttttag gcaccttttg aaatgtaatc atttgggtca atatgtaatt ttcagtgtta
     9121 gactagtaaa ttgtccgcta aattctggcc gtttttggct tttttgttag acgaagcttg
     9181 gtaccgagct cggatctcca ccccgtaccg gtcctgcagt cgaattcacc atgtctagac
     9241 tggacaagag caaagtcata aacggagctc tggaattact caatggtgtc ggtatcgaag
     9301 gcctgacgac aaggaaactc gctcaaaagc tgggagttga gcagcctacc ctgtactggc
     9361 acgtgaagaa caagcgggcc ctgctcgatg ccctgccaat cgagatgctg gacaggcatc
     9421 atacccactt ctgccccctg gaaggcgagt catggcaaga ctttctgcgg aacaacgcca
     9481 agtcataccg ctgtgctctc ctctcacatc gcgacggggc taaagtgcat ctcggcaccc
     9541 gcccaacaga gaaacagtac gaaaccctgg aaaatcagct cgcgttcctg tgtcagcaag
     9601 gcttctccct ggagaacgca ctgtacgctc tgtccgccgt gggccacttt acactgggct
     9661 gcgtattgga ggaacaggag catcaagtag caaaagagga aagagagaca cctaccaccg
     9721 attctatgcc cccacttctg agacaagcaa ttgagctgtt cgaccggcag ggagccgaac
     9781 ctgccttcct tttcggcctg gaactaatca tatgtggcct ggagaaacag ctaaagtgcg
     9841 aaagcggcgg gccgaccgac gcccttgacg attttgactt agacatgctc ccagccgatg
     9901 cccttgacga ctttgacctt gatatgctgc ctgctgacgc tcttgacgat tttgaccttg
     9961 acatgctccc cgggtaacta agtaaggatc cgcggccgca ctagaggaat tccgcccctc
    10021 tccccccccc ccctctccct cccccccccc taacgttact ggccgaagcc gcttggaata
    10081 aggccggtgt gcgtttgtct atatgttatt ttccaccata ttgccgtctt ttggcaatgt
    10141 gagggcccgg aaacctggcc ctgtcttctt gacgagcatt cctaggggtc tttcccctct
    10201 cgccaaagga atgcaaggtc tgttgaatgt cgtgaaggaa gcagttcctc tggaagcttc
    10261 ttgaagacaa acaacgtctg tagcgaccct ttgcaggcag cggaaccccc cacctggcga
    10321 caggtgcctc tgcggccaaa agccacgtgt ataagataca cctgcaaagg cggcacaacc
    10381 ccagtgccac gttgtgagtt ggatagttgt ggaaagagtc aaatggctct cctcaagcgt
    10441 attcaacaag gggctgaagg atgcccagaa ggtaccccat tgtatgggat ctgatctggg
    10501 gcctcggtgc acatgcttta catgtgttta gtcgaggtta aaaaaacgtc taggcccccc
    10561 gaaccacggg gacgtggttt tcctttgaaa aacacgatga taagcttacc ggtccaccat
    10621 gattgaacaa gatggattgc acgcaggttc tccggccgct tgggtggaga ggctattcgg
    10681 ctatgactgg gcacaacaga caatcggctg ctctgatgcc gccgtgttcc ggctgtcagc
    10741 gcaggggcgc ccggttcttt ttgtcaagac cgacctgtcc ggtgccctga atgaactgca
    10801 agacgaggca gcgcggctat cgtggctggc cacgacgggc gttccttgcg cagctgtgct
    10861 cgacgttgtc actgaagcgg gaagggactg gctgctattg ggcgaagtgc cggggcagga
    10921 tctcctgtca tctcaccttg ctcctgccga gaaagtatcc atcatggctg atgcaatgcg
    10981 gcggctgcat acgcttgatc cggctacctg cccattcgac caccaagcga aacatcgcat
    11041 cgagcgagca cgtactcgga tggaagccgg tcttgtcgat caggatgatc tggacgaaga
    11101 gcatcagggg ctcgcgccag ccgaactgtt cgccaggctc aaggcgagca tgcccgacgg
    11161 cgaggatctc gtcgtgaccc atggcgatgc ctgcttgccg aatatcatgg tggaaaatgg
    11221 ccgcttttct ggattcatcg actgtggccg gctgggtgtg gcggaccgct atcaggacat
    11281 agcgttggct acccgtgata ttgctgaaga gcttggcggc gaatgggctg accgcttcct
    11341 cgtgctttac ggtatcgccg ctcccgattc gcagcgcatc gccttctatc gccttcttga
    11401 cgagttcttc tgatgtacaa gtaaagcggc cgcgactcta gatcataatc agccatacca
    11461 catttgtaga ggttttactt gctttaaaaa acctcccaca cctccccctg aacctgaaac
    11521 ataaaatgaa tgcaattgtt gttgtttagt ccctcccaat tcgatatcaa gcttatcgcg
    11581 atagatccta atcaacctct ggattacaaa atttgtgaaa gattgactgg tattcttaac
    11641 tatgttgctc cttttacgct atgtggatac gctgctttaa tgcctttgta tcatgctatt
    11701 gcttcccgta tggctttcat tttctcctcc ttgtataaat cctggttgct gtctctttat
    11761 gaggagttgt ggcccgttgt caggcaacgt ggcgtggtgt gcactgtgtt tgctgacgca
    11821 acccccactg gttggggcat tgccaccacc tgtcagctcc tttccgggac tttcgctttc
    11881 cccctcccta ttgccacggc ggaactcatc gccgcctgcc ttgcccgctg ctggacaggg
    11941 gctcggctgt tgggcactga caattccgtg gtgttgtcgg ggaaatcatc gtcctttcct
    12001 tggctgctcg cctgtgttgc cacctggatt ctgcgcggga cgtccttctg ctacgtccct
    12061 tcggccctca atccagcgga ccttccttcc cgcggcctgc tgccggctct gcggcctctt
    12121 ccgcgtcttc gccttcgccc tcagacgagt cggatctccc tttgggccgc ctccccgcct
    12181 gagatccttt aagaccaatg acttacaagg cagctgtaga tcttagccac tttttaaaag
    12241 aaaagggggg actggaaggg ctaattcact cccaacgaag acaagatctg ctttttgctt
    12301 gtactgggtc tctctggtta gaccagatct gagcctggga gctctctggc taactaggga
    12361 acccactgct taagcctcaa taaagcttgc cttgagtgct tcaagtagtg tgtgcccgtc
    12421 tgttgtgtga ctctggtaac tagagatccc tcagaccctt ttagtcagtg tggaaaatct
    12481 ctagcagtag tagttcatgt catcttatta ttcagtattt ataacttgca aagaaatgaa
    12541 tatcagagag tgagaggccc gggttaatta aggaaagggc tagatcattc ttgaagacga
    12601 aagggcctcg tgatacgcct atttttatag gttaatgtca tgataataat ggtttcttag
    12661 acgtcaggtg gcacttttcg gggaaatgtg cgcggaaccc ctatttgttt atttttctaa
    12721 atacattcaa atatgtatcc gctcatgaga caataaccct gataaatgct tcaataatat
    12781 tgaaaaagga agagtatgag tattcaacat ttccgtgtcg cccttattcc cttttttgcg
    12841 gcattttgcc ttcctgtttt tgctcaccca gaaacgctgg tgaaagtaaa agatgctgaa
    12901 gatcagttgg gtgcacgagt gggttacatc gaactggatc tcaacagcgg taagatcctt
    12961 gagagttttc gccccgaaga acgttttcca atgatgagca cttttaaagt tctgctatgt
    13021 ggcgcggtat tatcccgtgt tgacgccggg caagagcaac tcggtcgccg catacactat
    13081 tctcagaatg acttggttga gtactcacca gtcacagaaa agcatcttac ggatggcatg
    13141 acagtaagag aattatgcag tgctgccata accatgagtg ataacactgc ggccaactta
    13201 cttctgacaa cgatcggagg accgaaggag ctaaccgctt ttttgcacaa catgggggat
    13261 catgtaactc gccttgatcg ttgggaaccg gagctgaatg aagccatacc aaacgacgag
    13321 cgtgacacca cgatgcctgt agcaatggca acaacgttgc gcaaactatt aactggcgaa
    13381 ctacttactc tagcttcccg gcaacaatta atagactgga tggaggcgga taaagttgca
    13441 ggaccacttc tgcgctcggc ccttccggct ggctggttta ttgctgataa atctggagcc
    13501 ggtgagcgtg ggtctcgcgg tatcattgca gcactggggc cagatggtaa gccctcccgt
    13561 atcgtagtta tctacacgac ggggagtcag gcaactatgg atgaacgaaa tagacagatc
    13621 gctgagatag gtgcctcact gattaagcat tggtaactgt cagaccaagt ttactcatat
    13681 atactttaga ttgatttaaa acttcatttt taatttaaaa ggatctaggt gaagatcctt
    13741 tttgataatc tcatgaccaa aatcccttaa cgtgagtttt cgttccactg agcgtcagac
    13801 cccgtagaaa agatcaaagg atcttcttga gatccttttt ttctgcgcgt aatctgctgc
    13861 ttgcaaacaa aaaaaccacc gctaccagcg gtggtttgtt tgccggatca agagctacca
    13921 actctttttc cgaaggtaac tggcttcagc agagcgcaga taccaaatac tgttcttcta
    13981 gtgtagccgt agttaggcca ccacttcaag aactctgtag caccgcctac atacctcgct
    14041 ctgctaatcc tgttaccagt ggctgctgcc agtggcgata agtcgtgtct taccgggttg
    14101 gactcaagac gatagttacc ggataaggcg cagcggtcgg gctgaacggg gggttcgtgc
    14161 acacagccca gcttggagcg aacgacctac accgaactga gatacctaca gcgtgagcta
    14221 tgagaaagcg ccacgcttcc cgaagggaga aaggcggaca ggtatccggt aagcggcagg
    14281 gtcggaacag gagagcgcac gagggagctt ccagggggaa acgcctggta tctttatagt
    14341 cctgtcgggt ttcgccacct ctgacttgag cgtcgatttt tgtgatgctc gtcagggggg
    14401 cggagcctat ggaaaaacgc cagcaacgcg gcctttttac ggttcctggc cttttgctgg
    14461 ccttttgctc acatgttctt tcctgcgtta tcccctgatt ctgtggataa ccgtattacc
    14521 gcctttgagt gagctgatac cgctcgccgc agccgaacga ccgagcgcag cgagtcagtg
    14581 agcgaggaag cggaagagcg cccaatacgc aaaccgcctc tccccgcgcg ttggccgatt
    14641 cattaatgca gcaagctcat ggctgactaa ttttttttat ttatgcagag gccgaggccg
    14701 cctcggcctc tgagctattc cagaagtagt gaggaggctt ttttggaggc ctaggctttt
    14761 gcaaaaagct ccccgtggca cgacaggttt cccgactgga aagcgggcag tgagcgcaac
    14821 gcaattaatg tgagttagct cactcattag gcaccccagg ctttacactt tatgcttccg
    14881 gctcgtatgt tgtgtggaat tgtgagcgga taacaatttc acacaggaaa cagctatgac
    14941 atgattacga atttcacaaa taaagcattt ttttcactgc attctagttg tggtttgtcc
    15001 aaactcatca atgtatctta tcatgtctgg atcaactgga taactcaagc taaccaaaat
    15061 catcccaaac ttcccacccc ataccctatt accactgcca attacctgtg gtttcattta
    15121 ctctaaacct gtgattcctc tgaattattt tcattttaaa gaaattgtat ttgttaaata
    15181 tgtactacaa acttagtagt
//
